Addgene plasmid #36207: pmTurquoise2-H2A
Purpose: In vivo visualization of the nucleus (can be used for colocalization studies)
Depositing lab: Dorus Gadella. Depositing organization: University of Amsterdam. Publication: Structure-guided evolution of cyan fluorescent proteins towards a quantum yield of 93%. Goedhart J, von Stetten D, Noirclerc-Savoye M, Lelimousin M, Joosen L, Hink MA, van Weeren L, Gadella TW Jr, Royant A. Nat Commun. 2012 Mar 20;3:751. doi: 10.1038/ncomms1738. PubMed 22434194.
Backbone
  Vector backbone: pmTurquoise2-C1
  Total vector size (bp): 5099
  Vector type: Mammalian Expression
  Selectable markers: Neomycin (select with G418)
Growth in bacteria
  Bacterial resistance: Kanamycin, 50 μg/mL
  Growth temperature: 37°C
  Growth strain: DH5alpha
  Copy number: High Copy
Gene/Insert
  Gene/Insert name: H2A (alt name: Histone 2A)
  Species: H. sapiens (human)
  Insert size (bp): 393
  GenBank ID: NM_003511
  Entrez Gene: H2AC16 (a.k.a. H2A.i, H2A/i, H2AC11, H2AC13, H2AC15, H2AC17, H2AFI, HIST1H2AL, dJ193B12.9)
  Promoter: CMV
  Tag / fusion protein: mTurquoise2 (N terminal on backbone)
  Cloning method: Restriction Enzyme; 5′ cloning site BsrgI (not destroyed); 3′ cloning site BamHI (not destroyed)
  Sequencing primers: 5′ AGGTCTATATAAGCAGAGC; 3′ TCTACAAATGTGGTATGGC
Terms and licenses: Academic/Nonprofit Terms; Industry Terms: Not Available to Industry
Depositor comments: Please note that there is a 3bp mismatch between Addgene's quality control sequence and the provided sequence from the depositing lab. This mismatch should not affect function or localization.
How to cite: pmTurquoise2-H2A was a gift from Dorus Gadella (Addgene plasmid # 36207 ; http://n2t.net/addgene:36207 ; RRID:Addgene_36207)
