[The description below was written by a language model from this plasmid's Addgene catalogue record and pLannotate feature annotations shown in this document.]
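Description:
pmTurquoise2-H2A is a 5,099 bp mammalian expression plasmid built on the pmTurquoise2-C1 backbone, a C1-type fluorescent protein fusion vector. It is maintained in E. coli through a high-copy ColE1/pUC-type origin and selected with kanamycin. The same Tn5 NeoR/KanR aminoglycoside phosphotransferase gene serves both hosts: a bacterial bla-type promoter placed just upstream of an SV40 enhancer/early promoter drives it in bacteria and in mammalian cells respectively, and an HSV TK polyadenylation signal terminates it, so stable mammalian transfectants can be selected with G418. An f1 origin is also present. The short hits annotated as fragments of ble, bGH poly(A) and SV40 large T antigen appear to be backbone remnants or partial matches rather than functional units.

The payload is a single fusion open reading frame driven by the human CMV immediate early enhancer and promoter. The cyan fluorescent protein mTurquoise2, a bright monomeric Aequorea victoria derivative, comes first (its coding sequence spans the numbering origin of the circular record). A short stretch of residual multiple cloning site acts as a linker to the roughly 390 bp human histone H2A coding sequence (H2AC16), placing the fluorophore at the N terminus of the histone. An SV40 polyadenylation signal follows. The automated annotation labels the histone as bovine H2A, which reflects the very high conservation of this protein; the catalogue entry gives the species as human.

Because H2A is a core nucleosome component, the fusion is incorporated into chromatin and marks the nucleus in cyan. The construct is intended for live-cell visualization of the nucleus and as a reference marker in colocalization studies. The depositor notes a 3 bp mismatch between the supplied and quality-control sequences that is not expected to affect function or localization.
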