Features (pLannotate 1.2.2; 15 found; start..end, strand, type, name):
      9..40      +  misc_feature   MCS (fragment): multiple cloning site
     41..430     +  CDS            H2A1_BOVIN (sequence partly withheld): Experimental evidence at protein level: Swiss-Prot protein existence level 1. Core component of nucleosome. Nucleosomes wrap and compact DNA into chromatin, limiting DNA accessibility to the cellular machineries which require DNA as a template. Histones thereby play a central role in transcription regulation, DNA repair, DNA replication and chromosomal stability. DNA accessibility is regulated via a complex set of post-translational modifications of histones, also called histone code, and nucleosome remodeling. From Bos taurus (Bovine).
    458..542     +  CDS            large T antigen (fragment): large T antigen from SV40 (simian virus 40)
    565..686     +  polyA_signal   SV40 poly(A) signal: SV40 polyadenylation signal
    720..1148    -  rep_origin     f1 ori (sequence partly withheld): f1 bacteriophage origin of replication; arrow indicates direction of (+) strand synthesis
   1175..1279    +  promoter       AmpR promoter: bla
   1281..1638    +  promoter       SV40 promoter: SV40 enhancer and early promoter
   1673..2467    +  CDS            NeoR/KanR: aminoglycoside phosphotransferase from Tn5; aph(3')-II (or nptII); confers resistance to neomycin, kanamycin, and G418 (Geneticin®)
   2488..2640    +  CDS            ble (fragment): BLE_KLEPN - Experimental evidence at protein level: Swiss-Prot protein existence level 1. Binding protein with a strong affinity to the bleomycin family of antibiotics. Binds to CL990; an antimitotic-antibiotic compound. From Klebsiella pneumoniae.
   2699..2746    +  polyA_signal   HSV TK poly(A) signal: herpes simplex virus thymidine kinase polyadenylation signal (Cole and Stacy, 1985)
   2837..2853    -  polyA_signal   bGH poly(A) signal (fragment): bovine growth hormone polyadenylation signal
   3075..3663    +  rep_origin     ori: high-copy-number ColE1/pMB1/pBR322/pUC origin of replication
   3838..4141    +  enhancer       CMV enhancer: human cytomegalovirus immediate early enhancer
   4142..4345    +  promoter       CMV promoter: human cytomegalovirus (CMV) immediate early promoter
   4390..7       +  CDS            mTurquoise2 (across the origin): mTurquoise2 is a basic (constitutively fluorescent) cyan fluorescent protein published in 2012, derived from Aequorea victoria. It is reported to be a rapidly-maturing monomer with very low acid sensitivity.
>Addgene plasmid #36207 | pmTurquoise2-H2A | depositor full sequence | sequence record 44976 | pmTurquoise2-H2A sequence 5099 bps
GTACAAGTACTCAGATCTCGAGCTCAAGCTTCGAATTCTGATG
[387 nt withheld, positions 44-430]
TAACGGGATCCACCGGATCTAGATAACTGATCATAATCAGCCATACCACATTTGTAGAGGTTTTACTTGC
TTTAAAAAACCTCCCACACCTCCCCCTGAACCTGAAACATAAAATGAATGCAATTGTTGTTGTTAACTTG
TTTATTGCAGCTTATAATGGTTACAAATAAAGCAATAGCATCACAAATTTCACAAATAAAGCATTTTTTT
CACTGCATTCTAGTTGTGGTTTGTCCAAACTCATCAATGTATCTTAACGCGTAAATTGTAAGCGTTAATA
TTTTGTTAAAATTCGCGTTAAATTTTTGTTAAATCAGCTCATTTTTTAACCAATAGGCCGAAATCGGCAA
AATCCCTTATAAATCAAAAGAATAGACCGAGATAGGGT
[37 nt withheld, positions 819-855]
AAAGAACGTGGACTCCAACGTCAAAGG
[49 nt withheld, positions 883-931]
T
[91 nt withheld, positions 933-1023]
G
[124 nt withheld, positions 1025-1148]
CAGGTGGCACTTTTCGGGGAAATGTGCGCGGAACCCCTATTTGTTTATTTTTCTAAATACATTCAAATAT
GTATCCGCTCATGAGACAATAACCCTGATAAATGCTTCAATAATATTGAAAAAGGAAGAGTCCTGAGGCG
GAAAGAACCAGCTGTGGAATGTGTGTCAGTTAGGGTGTGGAAAGTCCCCAGGCTCCCCAGCAGGCAGAAG
TATGCAAAGCATGCATCTCAATTAGTCAGCAACCAGGTGTGGAAAGTCCCCAGGCTCCCCAGCAGGCAGA
AGTATGCAAAGCATGCATCTCAATTAGTCAGCAACCATAGTCCCGCCCCTAACTCCGCCCATCCCGCCCC
TAACTCCGCCCAGTTCCGCCCATTCTCCGCCCCATGGCTGACTAATTTTTTTTATTTATGCAGAGGCCGA
GGCCGCCTCGGCCTCTGAGCTATTCCAGAAGTAGTGAGGAGGCTTTTTTGGAGGCCTAGGCTTTTGCAAA
GATCGATCAAGAGACAGGATGAGGATCGTTTCGCATGATTGAACAAGATGGATTGCACGCAGGTTCTCCG
GCCGCTTGGGTGGAGAGGCTATTCGGCTATGACTGGGCACAACAGACAATCGGCTGCTCTGATGCCGCCG
TGTTCCGGCTGTCAGCGCAGGGGCGCCCGGTTCTTTTTGTCAAGACCGACCTGTCCGGTGCCCTGAATGA
ACTGCAAGACGAGGCAGCGCGGCTATCGTGGCTGGCCACGACGGGCGTTCCTTGCGCAGCTGTGCTCGAC
GTTGTCACTGAAGCGGGAAGGGACTGGCTGCTATTGGGCGAAGTGCCGGGGCAGGATCTCCTGTCATCTC
ACCTTGCTCCTGCCGAGAAAGTATCCATCATGGCTGATGCAATGCGGCGGCTGCATACGCTTGATCCGGC
TACCTGCCCATTCGACCACCAAGCGAAACATCGCATCGAGCGAGCACGTACTCGGATGGAAGCCGGTCTT
GTCGATCAGGATGATCTGGACGAAGAGCATCAGGGGCTCGCGCCAGCCGAACTGTTCGCCAGGCTCAAGG
CGAGCATGCCCGACGGCGAGGATCTCGTCGTGACCCATGGCGATGCCTGCTTGCCGAATATCATGGTGGA
AAATGGCCGCTTTTCTGGATTCATCGACTGTGGCCGGCTGGGTGTGGCGGACCGCTATCAGGACATAGCG
TTGGCTACCCGTGATATTGCTGAAGAGCTTGGCGGCGAATGGGCTGACCGCTTCCTCGTGCTTTACGGTA
TCGCCGCTCCCGATTCGCAGCGCATCGCCTTCTATCGCCTTCTTGACGAGTTCTTCTGAGCGGGACTCTG
GGGTTCGAAATGACCGACCAAGCGACGCCCAACCTGCCATCACGAGATTTCGATTCCACCGCCGCCTTCT
ATGAAAGGTTGGGCTTCGGAATCGTTTTCCGGGACGCCGGCTGGATGATCCTCCAGCGCGGGGATCTCAT
GCTGGAGTTCTTCGCCCACCCTAGGGGGAGGCTAACTGAAACACGGAAGGAGACAATACCGGAAGGAACC
CGCGCTATGACGGCAATAAAAAGACAGAATAAAACGCACGGTGTTGGGTCGTTTGTTCATAAACGCGGGG
TTCGGTCCCAGGGCTGGCACTCTGTCGATACCCCACCGAGACCCCATTGGGGCCAATACGCCCGCGTTTC
TTCCTTTTCCCCACCCCACCCCCCAAGTTCGGGTGAAGGCCCAGGGCTCGCAGCCAACGTCGGGGCGGCA
GGCCCTGCCATAGCCTCAGGTTACTCATATATACTTTAGATTGATTTAAAACTTCATTTTTAATTTAAAA
GGATCTAGGTGAAGATCCTTTTTGATAATCTCATGACCAAAATCCCTTAACGTGAGTTTTCGTTCCACTG
AGCGTCAGACCCCGTAGAAAAGATCAAAGGATCTTCTTGAGATCCTTTTTTTCTGCGCGTAATCTGCTGC
TTGCAAACAAAAAAACCACCGCTACCAGCGGTGGTTTGTTTGCCGGATCAAGAGCTACCAACTCTTTTTC
CGAAGGTAACTGGCTTCAGCAGAGCGCAGATACCAAATACTGTCCTTCTAGTGTAGCCGTAGTTAGGCCA
CCACTTCAAGAACTCTGTAGCACCGCCTACATACCTCGCTCTGCTAATCCTGTTACCAGTGGCTGCTGCC
AGTGGCGATAAGTCGTGTCTTACCGGGTTGGACTCAAGACGATAGTTACCGGATAAGGCGCAGCGGTCGG
GCTGAACGGGGGGTTCGTGCACACAGCCCAGCTTGGAGCGAACGACCTACACCGAACTGAGATACCTACA
GCGTGAGCTATGAGAAAGCGCCACGCTTCCCGAAGGGAGAAAGGCGGACAGGTATCCGGTAAGCGGCAGG
GTCGGAACAGGAGAGCGCACGAGGGAGCTTCCAGGGGGAAACGCCTGGTATCTTTATAGTCCTGTCGGGT
TTCGCCACCTCTGACTTGAGCGTCGATTTTTGTGATGCTCGTCAGGGGGGCGGAGCCTATGGAAAAACGC
CAGCAACGCGGCCTTTTTACGGTTCCTGGCCTTTTGCTGGCCTTTTGCTCACATGTTCTTTCCTGCGTTA
TCCCCTGATTCTGTGGATAACCGTATTACCGCCATGCATTAGTTATTAATAGTAATCAATTACGGGGTCA
TTAGTTCATAGCCCATATATGGAGTTCCGCGTTACATAACTTACGGTAAATGGCCCGCCTGGCTGACCGC
CCAACGACCCCCGCCCATTGACGTCAATAATGACGTATGTTCCCATAGTAACGCCAATAGGGACTTTCCA
TTGACGTCAATGGGTGGAGTATTTACGGTAAACTGCCCACTTGGCAGTACATCAAGTGTATCATATGCCA
AGTACGCCCCCTATTGACGTCAATGACGGTAAATGGCCCGCCTGGCATTATGCCCAGTACATGACCTTAT
GGGACTTTCCTACTTGGCAGTACATCTACGTATTAGTCATCGCTATTACCATGGTGATGCGGTTTTGGCA
GTACATCAATGGGCGTGGATAGCGGTTTGACTCACGGGGATTTCCAAGTCTCCACCCCATTGACGTCAAT
GGGAGTTTGTTTTGGCACCAAAATCAACGGGACTTTCCAAAATGTCGTAACAACTCCGCCCCATTGACGC
AAATGGGCGGTAGGCGTGTACGGTGGGAGGTCTATATAAGCAGAGCTGGTTTAGTGAACCGTCAGATCCG
CTAGCGCTACCGGTCGCCACCATGGTGAGCAAGGGCGAGGAGCTGTTCACCGGGGTGGTGCCCATCCTGG
TCGAGCTGGACGGCGACGTAAACGGCCACAAGTTCAGCGTGTCCGGCGAGGGCGAGGGCGATGCCACCTA
CGGCAAGCTGACCCTGAAGTTCATCTGCACCACCGGCAAGCTGCCCGTGCCCTGGCCCACCCTCGTGACC
ACCCTGTCCTGGGGCGTGCAGTGCTTCGCCCGCTACCCCGACCACATGAAGCAGCACGACTTCTTCAAGT
CCGCCATGCCCGAAGGCTACGTCCAGGAGCGCACCATCTTCTTCAAGGACGACGGCAACTACAAGACCCG
CGCCGAGGTGAAGTTCGAGGGCGACACCCTGGTGAACCGCATCGAGCTGAAGGGCATCGACTTCAAGGAG
GACGGCAACATCCTGGGGCACAAGCTGGAGTACAACTACTTTAGCGACAACGTCTATATCACCGCCGACA
AGCAGAAGAACGGCATCAAGGCCAACTTCAAGATCCGCCACAACATCGAGGACGGCGGCGTGCAGCTCGC
CGACCACTACCAGCAGAACACCCCCATCGGCGACGGCCCCGTGCTGCTGCCCGACAACCACTACCTGAGC
ACCCAGTCCAAGCTGAGCAAAGACCCCAACGAGAAGCGCGATCACATGGTCCTGCTGGAGTTCGTGACCG
CCGCCGGGATCACTCTCGGCATGGACGAGCT
