>Addgene plasmid #36207 | pmTurquoise2-H2A | addgene partial sequence | sequence record 97953 | CMV-F 5'-CGCAAATGGGCGGTAGGCGTG-3'
TGGTTTAGTGAACCGTCAGATCCGCTAGCGCTACCGGTCGCCACCATGGTGAGCAAGGGCGAGGAGCTGT
TCACCGGGGTGGTGCCCATCCTGGTCGAGCTGGACGGCGACGTAAACGGCCACAAGTTCAGCGTGTCCGG
CGAGGGCGAGGGCGATGCCACCTACGGCAAGCTGACCCTGAAGTTCATCTGCACCACCGGCAAGCTGCCC
GTGCCCTGGCCCACCCTCGTGACCACCCTGTCCTGGGGCGTGCAGTGCTTCGCCCGCTACCCCGACCACA
TGAAGCAGCACGACTTCTTCAAGTCCGCCATGCCCGAAGGCTACGTCCAGGAGCGCACCATCTTCTTCAA
GGACGACGGCAACTACAAGACCCGCGCCGAGGTGAAGTTCGAGGGCGACACCCTGGTGAACCGCATCGAG
CTGAAGGGCATCGACTTCAAGGAGGACGGCAACATCCTGGGGCACAAGCTGGAGTACAACTACTTTAGCG
ACAACGTCTATATCACCGCCGACAAGCAGAAGAACGGCATCAAGGCCAACTTCAAGATCCGCCACAACAT
CGAGGACGGCGGCGTGCAGCTCGCCGACCACTACCAGCAGAACACCCCCATCGGCGACGGCCCCGTGCTG
CTGCCCGACAACCACTACCTGAGCACCCAGTCCAAGCTGAGCAAAGACCCCAACGAGAAGCGCGATCACA
TGGTCCTGCTGGAGTTCGTGACCGCCGCCGGGATCACTCTCGGCATGGACGAGCTGTACAAGTACTCAGA
TCTCGAGCTCAAGCTTCGAATTCTGATGTCGGG
