>Addgene plasmid #36207 | pmTurquoise2-H2A | addgene partial sequence | sequence record 97954 | SV40pA-R 5'-GAAATTTGTGATGCTATTGC-3'
TTAACAACAACAATTGCATTCATTTTATGTTTCAGGTTCAGGGGGAGGTGTGGGAGGTTTTTTAAAGCAA
GTAAAACCTCTACAAATGTGGTATGGCTGATTATGATCAGTTATCTAGATCCGGTGGATCCCG
[387 nt withheld, positions 134-520]
CATCAGAATTCGAAGCTTGAGCTCGAGATCTGAGTACTTGTACAGCTCGTCCATGCCGAGAGTGATCCCG
GCGGCGGTCACGAACTCCAGCAGGACCATGTGATCGCGCTTCTCGTTGGGGTCTTTGCTCAGCTTGGACT
GGGTGCTCAGGTAGTGGTTGTCGGGCAGCAGCACGGGGCCGTCGCCGATGGGGGTGTTCTGCTGGTAGTG
GTCGGCGAGC
